Addgene plasmid #208263: pLRD11
Purpose: Production of sclareol in E. coli MEV20
Depositing lab: Christopher Voigt. Depositing organization: Massachusetts Institute of Technology. Publication: Design of a redox-proficient Escherichia coli for screening terpenoids and modifying cytochrome P450s. Lin GM, Voigt CA. Nature Catalysis. 6, 1016–1029 (2023). https://doi.org/10.1038/s41929-023-01049-5.
Backbone
  Vector backbone: pLRD
  Vector type: Bacterial Expression
Growth in bacteria
  Bacterial resistance: Ampicillin, 100 μg/mL
  Growth temperature: 37°C
  Growth strain: DH5alpha
  Copy number: Low Copy
Gene/Insert 1
  Gene/Insert name: tHMGR
  Species: Saccharomyces cerevisiae
  Mutation: abCAS(D537A)
  Cloning method: Restriction Enzyme; 5′ cloning site unknown (unknown if destroyed)
Gene/Insert 2
  Gene/Insert name: abCAS
  Species: Abies balsamea
Gene/Insert 3
  Gene/Insert name: ssSS
  Species: Salvia sclarea
Terms and licenses: Academic/Nonprofit Terms; Industry Terms: Not Available to Industry
How to cite: pLRD11 was a gift from Christopher Voigt (Addgene plasmid # 208263 ; http://n2t.net/addgene:208263 ; RRID:Addgene_208263)
