[The description below was written by a language model from this plasmid's Addgene catalogue record and pLannotate feature annotations shown in this document.]
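Description:
pLRD11 is a low-copy bacterial expression plasmid built on the pLRD backbone for production of the labdane diterpenoid sclareol in the engineered E. coli strain MEV20. It replicates from the pSC101 origin with its cognate Rep101 (RepA) protein, which accounts for the low copy number, and it is selected with ampicillin through a β-lactamase gene driven by its own bla promoter. The expression region sits between BioBrick prefix and suffix sequences and is insulated by a putative bacterial terminator upstream and the his operon terminator downstream.

The payload comprises three genes, each apparently under its own T7 promoter followed by a lac operator, so transcription depends on T7 RNA polymerase supplied by the host and is expected to be IPTG-inducible where lac repressor is present. The plasmid annotation shows no lacI. The first unit has no annotated coding sequence in the feature table. By position it presumably carries the truncated HMG-CoA reductase (tHMGR) from Saccharomyces cerevisiae listed in the catalogue, a mevalonate pathway enzyme. The second and third units each carry a hammerhead ribozyme between the operator and the coding sequence, an element commonly used to cleave the 5′ leader and insulate translation from promoter context. They encode the Abies balsamea cis-abienol synthase (abCAS) and the Salvia sclarea sclareol synthase (ssSS), both annotated as fragments of the reference proteins. The record lists a D537A mutation in abCAS. This bifunctional enzyme makes labda-13-en-8-ol diphosphate at its class II site, and the mutation may serve to disable the class I step so that ssSS converts the intermediate to sclareol, although the record does not state this rationale.
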