Features (pLannotate 1.2.2; 18 found; start..end, strand, type, name):
     90..133     -  terminator     bacterial terminator: putative bacterial transcription terminator
    136..157     +  misc_feature   BioBrick prefix: BioBrick prefix for parts that do not start with "ATG"
    178..196     +  promoter       T7 promoter: promoter for bacteriophage T7 RNA polymerase
    197..221     +  protein_bind   lac operator: The lac repressor binds to the lac operator to inhibit transcription in E. coli. This inhibition can be relieved by adding lactose or isopropyl-β-D-thiogalactopyranoside (IPTG). lac repressor encoded by lacI
   1752..1770    +  promoter       T7 promoter: promoter for bacteriophage T7 RNA polymerase
   1771..1795    +  protein_bind   lac operator: The lac repressor binds to the lac operator to inhibit transcription in E. coli. This inhibition can be relieved by adding lactose or isopropyl-β-D-thiogalactopyranoside (IPTG). lac repressor encoded by lacI
   1815..1870    +  ncRNA          Hammerhead 3: Accession: RF00008 - Hammerhead ribozyme (type III)
   1922..4264    +  CDS            CAS (fragment): CAS_ABIBA - Experimental evidence at protein level: Swiss-Prot protein existence level 1. Involved in the biosynthesis of cis-abienol, a labdane diterpene that can be used as synthesis precursor of ambergris substitution fragance products. Bifunctional class I/II enzyme in which both the bicyclization and water capture occur in the class II active site, resulting in an intermediary labda-13-en-8-ol diphosphate, which undergoes cleavage of the diphosphate group and final deprotonation at the class I active site. No activity with copalyl diphosphate as substrate. From Abies balsamea (Balsam fir)
   4375..4393    +  promoter       T7 promoter: promoter for bacteriophage T7 RNA polymerase
   4394..4418    +  protein_bind   lac operator: The lac repressor binds to the lac operator to inhibit transcription in E. coli. This inhibition can be relieved by adding lactose or isopropyl-β-D-thiogalactopyranoside (IPTG). lac repressor encoded by lacI
   4439..4493    +  ncRNA          Hammerhead 3 (fragment): Accession: RF00008 - Hammerhead ribozyme (type III)
   4555..6129    +  CDS            SCS (fragment): SCLS_SALSC - Also known as SS From Salvia sclarea (Clary sage).
   6262..6282    +  misc_feature   BioBrick suffix: universal suffix for all parts
   6283..6340    +  terminator     his operon terminator: This putative transcriptin terminator from the E. coli his operon has a 2-bp deletion introduced during synthesis. Its efficiency has not been determined.
   6915..7137    +  rep_origin     pSC101 ori: low-copy replication origin that requires the Rep101 protein
   7185..8135    +  CDS            Rep101: RepA protein needed for replication with the pSC101 origin; rep101
   8749..9609    -  CDS            AmpR: β-lactamase; bla; confers resistance to ampicillin, carbenicillin, and related antibiotics
   9610..9714    -  promoter       AmpR promoter: bla
>Addgene plasmid #208263 | pLRD11 | addgene full sequence | sequence record 413673 | Addgene NGS Result
CACATTTCCCCGAAAAGTGCCACCTGACGTCTAAGAAACCATTATTATCATGACATTAACCTATAAAAAT
AGGCGTATCACGAGGCAGAATTTCAGATAAAAAAAATCCTTAGCTTTCGCTAAGGATGATTTCTGGAATT
CGCGGCCGCTTCTAGAGCGCGAAGACTTAATCAAATCTAATACGACTCACTATAGGGGAATTGTGAGCGG
ATAACAATTCCCCTCTACGTTTTCAAGGTGGTAGACTGTCGCCGGATGTGTATCCGACCTGACGATGGCC
CAAAAGGGCCGAAACAGTCCTCTACAAATAATTTTGTTTAAGAGAATACCCCGCTAAGAAGGTAATTATG
TCCATGCAAAGTTTAGATAAGAATTTTCGACATTTATCTCGTAAAGAAAAGTTACAACAATTGGTTGATA
AGCAATGGTTATCAGAAGAACAATTCGACATTTTACTGAATCATCCATTAATCGATGAAGAAGTAGCCAA
TAGTTTAATTGAAAATGTCATCGCGCAAGGTGCATTACCCGTTGGATTATTACCGAATATCATTGTGGAC
GATAAGGCATATGTTGTACCTATGATGGTGGAAGAGCCTTCAGTTGTCGCTGCAGCTAGTTATGGTGCAA
AGCTAGTGAATCAGACTGGCGGATTTAAAACGGTATCTTCTGAACGTATTATGATAGGTCAAATCGTCTT
TGATGGCGTTGACGATACTGAAAAATTATCAGCAGACATTAAAGCTTTAGAAAAGCAAATTCATAAAATT
GCGGATGAGGCATATCCTTCTATTAAAGCGCGTGGTGGTGGTTACCAACGTATAGCGATTGATACATTTC
CTGAGCAACAGTTACTATCTTTAAAAGTATTTGTTGATACGAAAGATGCTATGGGCGCTAATATGCTTAA
TACGATTTTAGAGGCCATAACTGCATTTTTAAAAAATGAATTTCCGCAAAGCGACATTTTAATGAGTATT
TTATCCAATCATGCAACAGCGTCCGTTGTTAAAGTTCAAGGCGAAATTGATGTTAAAGATTTAGCAAGGG
GCGAGAGAACTGGAGAAGAGGTTGCCAAACGAATGGAACGTGCTTCTGTATTGGCCCAAGTAGATATTCA
TCGTGCAGCAACACATAATAAAGGTGTTATGAATGGCATACATGCTGTTGTTTTAGCAACAGGAAATGAT
ACGCGTGGTGCAGAAGCAAGTGCGCATGCATACGCGAGTCGTGACGGACAGTATCGTGGTATTGCTACAT
GGCGTTACGATCAAGATCGTCAACGATTGATTGGTACAATTGAAGTGCCTATGACATTGGCAATCGTTGG
CGGTGGTACAAAAGTATTACCAATTGCTAAAGCTTCATTAGAGCTACTAAATGTAGAGTCAGCACAAGAA
TTAGGTCATGTAGTTGCTGCCGTTGGTTTAGCGCAAAACTTTGCAGCATGTCGCGCGCTTGTGTCAGAAG
GTATTCAACAAGGTCATATGAGTTTACAATATAAATCATTAGCTATCGTTGTAGGGGCAAAAGGTGATGA
AATTGCTAAAGTAGCTGAAGCTTTGAAAAAAGAACCCCGTGCAAATACACAAGCAGCGGAACATATTTTA
CAAGAAATTAGACAACAATAATAACGGATGTAAACAGAGAAACGTCTAACTAAAAAGGCCTCCCAAATCG
GGGGGCCTTTTTTATTGATAACAAAAGCCTAATACACCTGTTCGTGACGACTACGGATGCGGGCAAGGTG
CTAATACGACTCACTATAGGGGAATTGTGAGCGGATAACAATTCCCCTCTAAACGCCAGCCACTAAAGCG
GTCAACGCATGTGCTTTGCGTTCTGATGAGACAGTGATGTCGAAACCGCCTCTACAAATAATTTTGTTTA
AGAGCTCTATCTAATAAGGAGAACTATAATGAATCGTGAATTCCCGCCGAGCTTTTGGAACAATGACATT
ATAAACAGCATAACAGCGAGCCATAAAGTACAGACTGGTGATCGCAAGCGCATTCAGACGCTGATTTCCG
AAATTAAAAATGTGTTTAATAGCATGGGGGACGGGGAAACAAGCCCGTCGGCATACGATACGGCATGGGT
GGCGCGCATTCCTGCTGTTGATGGTTCCGAACAGCCGCAGTTCCCGCAGACGCTGGAGTGGATTTTACAG
AACCAACTTAAAGATGGATCGTGGGGCGAGGAATTTTATTTCTTAGCGTACGATCGGTTACTTGCAACGC
TGGCGTGCATCATTACCCTGACCATCTGGCGCACCGGCAACGTCCAATTACACAAAGGGATTGAGTTCTT
TCGCAAACAGGTAGTACGGATGGACGACGAGGCGGACAATCATCGCCCCAGCGGCTTTGAAATTGTCTTT
CCGGCGATGCTGAACGAAGCAAAATCTCTGGGTCTGGACCTGCCTTATGAACTTCCGTTCATCGAACAGA
TGGTGAAGAAACGCGAAGCGAAATTGAAGATGATTACGACCAATGTACTCTATACCATTCAGACCACGCT
GTTATACAGTTTGGAAGGCCTCCACGAGATCGTGGACTTTGATAAAATTATTAAACTCCAATCCAAGGAT
GGGAGCTTTCTCGGTAGTCCGGCGTCTACCGCGGCTGTGTTCATGCAAACCGGTAATACCAAATGCCTTG
AATTTCTGGAGTTCGTTCTGCGAAAGTTTCGTAATCATGTGCCTTCAGATTATCCGCTGGATCTGTTCGA
GCGCCTCTGGGTGGTGGATACCGTTGAACGTCTGGGTATTGACCGTCACTTTAAGAAAGAAATCAAAGAC
GCGCTGGACTATGTCTATTCTTGTTGGGATGAACGAGGAATTGGCTGGGCGAAGGATTCCCCTATCGCAG
ATATTGATGATACTGCCATGGGTCTGCGCATCCTGCGTCTGCACGGGTATAATGTTAGTCCGGATGTTCT
GAAAACCTTTAAGGACGAGAACGGTGAATTCTTTTGCTTTATGGGCCAGACGCAAAGAGGTGTGACCGAT
ATGCTGAACGTGTACCGTTGCAGTCAAGTGGCATTCCCCGGGGAAACCATCATGGAGGAAGCGAAATTAT
GCACAGAACGTTACTTGCGCAACGCTTTAGAAAACGCTGATGCCTTCGATAAGTGGGCGATCAAGAAAAA
CATTCGCGGAGAGGTTGAATATGCCTTAAAATATCCTTGGCATCGAAGCATGCCACGGCTGGAAGTCCGT
TCGTACATTGGAAATTATGGTCCAAACGATGTTTGGCTGGGTAAAAGTCTGTATATGATGCCGTATATTT
CCAACGAGAAATACCTGGAACTTGCGAAACTTGATTTCAATAGCGTCCAGTCTCTGCACCAGGAAGAAAT
CCGCGAATTAGTGCGCTGGTGTAAATCATCAGGATTTACGGAACTGAAGTTTACGCGTGACCGCGTTGTG
GAAACGTACTTTGCCGTGGCATCAAGCATGTTTGAACCAGAATTCTCCACTTGCCGTGCTGTGTATACGA
AAATCAGCGTGCTCCTTGTAATCCTGGCTGACCTGTATGATGGTTACGGCTCCCCGGATGAGATTAAACT
GTTCTCTGAGGCGGTGAAACGTTGGGACCTGAGCCTGCTGGAACAAATGCCGGATCACATGAAAATTTGC
TTCCTGGGCCTTTACAACACCGTAAATGAGGTGGCGGAAGAGGGGCGTAAGACCCAGGGTCATGATGTAC
TTGGTTACATCCGGAATCTGTGGGAGATTCAACTGGCAGCATTTACCCGTGAAGCAGAATGGTCCCAGGG
AAAATATGTGCCATCGTTTGACGAATATATTGAGAACGCGCAAGTAAGCATTGGTGTGGCTACAATCCTG
CTGATTACCATCTTGTTTACTGAAGAAGATGACATCCTGAGCCACATTGATTATGGTTCCAAATTTCTTC
GACTGGCGAGTCTCACTGCGCGTTTGGCGAATGACATTAAAACTTATCAAGAAGAACGGGCGCACGGCGA
AGTGGTTAGCGCAATTCAATGCTACATGAAAGATCGCCCGGAAATCACGGAAGAAGAAGCCCTGAAATAT
GTGTACGGCCGCATGGTCAACGATCTGGCCGAACTGAATAGCGAATACCTGAAAAGTAACGAAATGCCCC
AGAACTGCAAGCGCTTAGTATTCGACACCGCGCGCGTCGCACAGCTGTTTACCATGGAGGGCGACGGGCT
CACGTATTCGGATACCATGGAGATCAAGGAACACATCAAGAAATGCTTATTCGAACCGGCAACTTAATAA
TAATTATGCCTTCCGCTAATCAACTCGGTACCAAATTCCAGAAAAGAGACGCTTTCGAGCGTCTTTTTTC
GTTTTGGTCCGTGGACAAGCACAGCATAGCCAAGTAATACGACTCACTATAGGGGAATTGTGAGCGGATA
ACAATTCCCCTCTAGGTCCGAAGATACTTAGGGTGTCTCAAGGTGCGTACCTTGACTGATGAGTCCGAAA
GGACGAAACACCCCTCTACAAATAATTTTGTTTAAGATATAATCAAAAATTACAAATAAACTAGGAGTCG
TTAAATGGCTAAAATGAAAGAAAACTTTAAACGTGAGGACGATAAGTTTCCAACTACTACCACGCTCCGG
AGCGAAGACATCCCCTCAAATTTGTGTATCATCGATACTCTGCAACGACTCGGAGTTGATCAGTTCTTCC
AGTATGAAATTAACACGATACTGGACAATACATTTCGCCTGTGGCAGGAAAAACACAAGGTCATTTATGG
AAACGTGACCACCCATGCGATGGCCTTTCGCTTGCTGCGTGTCAAAGGCTACGAAGTTTCCTCGGAAGAG
TTGGCTCCGTACGGTAACCAAGAAGCGGTGTCCCAGCAGACAAATGATCTGCCCATGATTATTGAGTTAT
ACCGTGCAGCCAACGAACGAATTTATGAGGAAGAACGTTCACTTGAGAAAATTCTGGCTTGGACAACCAT
CTTCCTGAATAAGCAGGTTCAAGATAACTCCATTCCGGATAAGAAACTGCACAAACTGGTTGAGTTTTAC
CTGCGTAATTACAAGGGGATCACCATCCGCCTGGGCGCCAGACGTAATCTGGAATTATACGATATGACAT
ACTATCAAGCTCTCAAAAGCACAAACCGTTTCTCGAATTTATGCAATGAAGATTTTCTTGTGTTCGCCAA
ACAGGATTTCGATATACATGAGGCACAGAATCAGAAAGGCCTGCAGCAGCTGCAGCGCTGGTATGCTGAC
TGCCGTTTAGATACCCTGAATTTCGGTCGGGATGTCGTGATTGTTGCTAACTACCTGGCCAGTCTTATTA
TCGGCGATCACGCGTTTGACTACGTTCGCTTAGCGTTTGCCAAGACTAGTGTCCTTGTTACCATCATGGA
TGATTTCTTTGATTGCCACGGCAGCTCCCAGGAATGCGACAAAATCATCGAGCTCGTCAAAGAGTGGAAG
GAAAACCCAGATGCAGAGTATGGTAGTGAAGAACTGGAAATACTTTTCATGGCACTGTATAACACCGTCA
ATGAATTAGCGGAACGCGCGCGCGTGGAACAAGGGCGGAGCGTGAAAGAGTTTTTAGTCAAACTCTGGGT
GGAGATTCTTAGCGCCTTCAAAATCGAGCTGGACACTTGGTCGAATGGGACGCAGCAAAGTTTCGATGAA
TACATCAGCTCAAGCTGGCTTTCCAACGGTAGCCGTCTGACAGGCCTCCTTACCATGCAGTTCGTGGGAG
TTAAACTCTCAGACGAGATGCTGATGAGTGAGGAATGCACCGACTTAGCCCGCCATGTATGTATGGTCGG
TCGGCTTCTGAACGACGTCTGCTCTAGTGAACGAGAGCGCGAAGAAAACATTGCGGGTAAGTCCTATTCA
ATTCTGCTCGCTACCGAAAAAGATGGCCGTAAAGTGTCTGAAGATGAAGCGATCGCTGAAATTAATGAGA
TGGTTGAATATCACTGGCGCAAAGTGTTGCAAATCGTGTATAAAAAGGAGAGCATTCTGCCGCGTCGCTG
CAAAGACGTGTTCCTGGAAATGGCCAAAGGTACATTCTACGCCTATGGCATAAATGATGAACTCACGAGT
CCACAGCAGAGTAAAGAGGACATGAAAAGTTTTGTTTTCTAATAAGCCTCGTTGCTCTTCATAAATCATC
CCTATGACCCCTTCAAAAAAAAAAAACACCCTAACGGGTGTTTTTTTTTTTTTGGTCTGCCTCTCGCTGA
CGGTCACAATGCGCTTACGAAAGTCTTCCTGTACTAGTAGCGGCCGCTGCAGTCCGGCAAAAAAGGGCAA
GGTGTCACCACCCTGCCCTTTTTCTTTAAAACCGAAAAGATTACTTCGCGTTATGCAGGCTTCCTCGCTC
ACTGACTCGCTGCGCTCGGTCGTTCGGCTGCGGCGAGCGGTATCAGCTCACTCAAAGGCGGTAATGACAG
TAAGACGGGTAAGCCTGTTGATGATACCGCTGCCTTACTGGGTGCATTAGCCAGTCTGAATGACCTGTCA
CGGGATAATCCGAAGTGGTCAGACTGGAAAATCAGAGGGCAGGAACTGCTGAACAGCAAAAAGTCAGATA
GCACCACATAGCAGACCCGCCATAAAACGCCCTGAGAAGCCCGTGACGGGCTTTTCTTGTATTATGGGTA
GTTTCCTTGCATGAATCCATAAAAGGCGCCTGTAGTGCCATTTACCCCCATTCACTGCCAGAGCCGTGAG
CGCAGCGAACTGAATGTCACGAAAAAGACAGCGACTCAGGTGCCTGATGGTCGGAGACAAAAGGAATATT
CAGCGATTTGCCCGAGCTTGCGAGGGTGCTACTTAAGCCTTTAGGGTTTTAAGGTCTGTTTTGTAGAGGA
GCAAACAGCGTTTGCGACATCCTTTTGTAATACTGCGGAACTGACTAAAGTAGTGAGTTATACACAGGGC
TGGGATCTATTCTTTTTATCTTTTTTTATTCTTTCTTTATTCTATAAATTATAACCACTTGAATATAAAC
AAAAAAAACACACAAAGGTCTAGCGGAATTTACAGAGGGTCTAGCAGAATTTACAAGTTTTCCAGCAAAG
GTCTAGCAGAATTTACAGATACCCACAACTCAAAGGAAAAGGACTAGTAATTATCATTGACTAGCCCATC
TCAATTGGTATAGTGATTAAAATCACCTAGACCAATTGAGATGTATGTCTGAATTAGTTGTTTTCAAAGC
AAATGAACTAGCGATTAGTCGCTATGACTTAACGGAGCATGAAACCAAGCTAATTTTATGCTGTGTGGCA
CTACTCAACCCCACGATTGAAAACCCTACAAGGAAAGAACGGACGGTATCGTTCACTTATAACCAATACG
CTCAGATGATGAACATCAGTAGGGAAAATGCTTATGGTGTATTAGCTAAAGCAACCAGAGAGCTGATGAC
GAGAACTGTGGAAATCAGGAATCCTTTGGTTAAAGGCTTTTGGATTTTCCAGTGGACAAACTATGCCAAG
TTCTCAAGCGAAAAATTAGAATTAGTTTTTAGTGAAGAGATATTGCCTTATCTTTTCCAGTTAAAAAAAT
TCATAAAATATAATCTGGAACATGTTAAGTCTTTTGAAAACAAATACTCTATGAGGATTTATGAGTGGTT
ATTAAAAGAACTAACACAAAAGAAAACTCACAAGGCAAATATAGAGATTAGCCTTGATGAATTTAAGTTC
ATGTTAATGCTTGAAAATAACTACCATGAGTTTAAAAGGCTTAACCAATGGGTTTTGAAACCAATAAGTA
AAGATTTAAACACTTACAGCAATATGAAATTGGTGGTTGATAAGCGAGGCCGCCCGACTGATACGTTGAT
TTTCCAAGTTGAACTAGATAGACAAATGGATCTCGTAACCGAACTTGAGAACAACCAGATAAAAATGAAT
GGTGACAAAATACCAACAACCATTACATCAGATTCCTACCTACATAACGGACTAAGAAAAACACTACACG
ATGCTTTAACTGCAAAAATTCAGCTCACCAGTTTTGAGGCAAAATTTTTGAGTGACATGCAAAGTAAGTA
TGATCTCAATGGTTCGTTCTCATGGCTCACGCAAAAACAACGAACCACACTAGAGAACATACTGGCTAAA
TACGGAAGGATCTGAGGTTCTTATGGCTCTTGTATCTATCAGTGAAGCATCAAGACTAACAAACAAAAGT
AGAACAACTGTTCACCGTTACATATCAAAGGGAAAACTGTCCATATGCACAGATGAAAACGGTGTAAAAA
AGATAGATACATCAGAGCTTTTACGAGTTTTTGGTGCATTCAAAGCTGTTCACCATGAACAGATCGACAA
TGTAACAGATGAACAGCATGTAACACCTAATAGAACAGGTGAAACCAGTAAAACAAAGCAACTAGAACAT
GAAATTGAACACCTGAGACAACTTGTTACAGCTCAACAGTCACACATAGACAGCCTGAAACAGGCGATGC
TGCTTATCGAATCAAAGCTGCCGACAACACGGGAGCCAGTGACGCCTCCCGTGGGGAAAAAATCATGGCA
ATTCTGGAAGAAATAGCGCTTTCAGCCGGCAAACCGGCTGAAGCCGGATCTGCGATTCTGATAACAAACT
AGCAACACCAGAACAGCCCGTTTGCGGGCAGCAAAACCCGTACCGATTATCAAAAAGGATCTTCACCTAG
ATCCTTTTAAATTAAAAATGAAGTTTTAAATCAATCTAAAGTATATATGAGTAAACTTGGTCTGACAGTT
ACCAATGCTTAATCAGTGAGGCACCTATCTCAGCGATCTGTCTATTTCGTTCATCCATAGTTGCCTGACT
CCCCGTCGTGTAGATAACTACGATACGGGAGGGCTTACCATCTGGCCCCAGTGCTGCAATGATACCGCGA
GAACCACGCTCACCGGCTCCAGATTTATCAGCAATAAACCAGCCAGCCGGAAGGGCCGAGCGCAGAAGTG
GTCCTGCAACTTTATCCGCCTCCATCCAGTCTATTAATTGTTGCCGGGAAGCTAGAGTAAGTAGTTCGCC
AGTTAATAGTTTGCGCAACGTTGTTGCCATTGCTACAGGCATCGTGGTGTCACGCTCGTCGTTTGGTATG
GCTTCATTCAGCTCCGGTTCCCAACGATCAAGGCGAGTTACATGATCCCCCATGTTGTGCAAAAAAGCGG
TTAGCTCCTTCGGTCCTCCGATCGTTGTCAGAAGTAAGTTGGCCGCAGTGTTATCACTCATGGTTATGGC
AGCACTGCATAATTCTCTTACTGTCATGCCATCCGTAAGATGCTTTTCTGTGACTGGTGAGTACTCAACC
AAGTCATTCTGAGAATAGTGTATGCGGCGACCGAGTTGCTCTTGCCCGGCGTCAATACGGGATAATACCG
CGCCACATAGCAGAACTTTAAAAGTGCTCATCATTGGAAAACGTTCTTCGGGGCGAAAACTCTCAAGGAT
CTTACCGCTGTTGAGATCCAGTTCGATATAACCCACTCGTGCACCCAACTGATCTTCAGCATCTTTTACT
TTCACCAGCGTTTCTGGGTGAGCAAAAACAGGAAGGCAAAATGCCGCAAAAAAGGGAATAAGGGCGACAC
GGAAATGTTGAATACTCATACTCTTCCTTTTTCAATATTATTGAAGCATTTATCAGGGTTATTGTCTCAT
GAGCGGATACATATTTGAATGTATTTAGAAAAATAAACAAATAGGGGTTCCGCG
